Addgene plasmid #126550: FLAG-HA-RNF68 [Y252D]
Purpose: Expresses FLAG-HA-tagged RNF68 [Y252D] mutant in mammalian cells
Depositing lab: Michele Pagano. Depositing organization: NYU Grossman School of Medicine. Publication: PARP1-dependent recruitment of the FBXL10-RNF68-RNF2 ubiquitin ligase to sites of DNA damage controls H2A.Z loading. Rona G, Roberti D, Yin Y, Pagan JK, Homer H, Sassani E, Zeke A, Busino L, Rothenberg E, Pagano M. Elife. 2018 Jul 9;7. pii: 38771. doi: 10.7554/eLife.38771. PubMed 29985131.
Backbone
  Vector backbone: pBABE
  Backbone size w/o insert (bp): 5169
  Total vector size (bp): 6024
  Vector type: Mammalian Expression, Retroviral
  Selectable markers: Puromycin
Growth in bacteria
  Bacterial resistance: Ampicillin, 100 μg/mL
  Growth temperature: 37°C
  Growth strain: NEB Stable
  Copy number: Unknown
Gene/Insert
  Gene/Insert name: RNF68
  Species: H. sapiens (human)
  Insert size (bp): 854
  Mutation: Y252D point mutant
  GenBank ID: NP_116062.2
  Entrez Gene: PCGF1 (a.k.a. 2010002K04Rik, NSPC1, RNF3A-2, RNF68)
  Promoter: LTR
  Tag / fusion protein: FLAG-HA (N terminal on insert)
  Cloning method: Restriction Enzyme; 5′ cloning site BglII (not destroyed); 3′ cloning site XhoI (not destroyed)
  Sequencing primers: 5′ pBABE 5'; 3′ pBABE 3'
Terms and licenses: Academic/Nonprofit Terms; Industry Terms: Not Available to Industry
How to cite: FLAG-HA-RNF68 [Y252D] was a gift from Michele Pagano (Addgene plasmid # 126550 ; http://n2t.net/addgene:126550 ; RRID:Addgene_126550)
