[The description below was written by a language model from this plasmid's Addgene catalogue record and pLannotate feature annotations shown in this document.]
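Description:
FLAG-HA-RNF68 [Y252D] is a pBABE-based retroviral and mammalian expression plasmid that carries a human RNF68 cDNA (official gene symbol PCGF1, also known as NSPC1) with a Y252D point mutation. The coding sequence was inserted between BglII and XhoI sites and carries an N-terminal tandem FLAG-HA epitope tag. The feature table detects a FLAG fragment just upstream of the PCGF1 open reading frame. The HA portion is not separately annotated, but it presumably lies in the short gap between the two. In bacteria the plasmid replicates from a high-copy ColE1/pUC-type origin and is selected with ampicillin through the β-lactamase gene and its native promoter.

The retroviral cassette is flanked by Moloney murine leukemia virus long terminal repeats. Downstream of the 5′ LTR are a Ψ packaging signal and a truncated gag segment lacking its start codon, which together promote encapsidation of the genomic RNA when the plasmid is introduced into a packaging cell line. The 5′ LTR also acts as the promoter for the tagged RNF68 transcript. An internal SV40 enhancer/early promoter drives puromycin N-acetyltransferase, so transduced or transfected cells can be selected with puromycin. The annotation software labels a short fragment next to the 3′ LTR as ΔU3, but a full-length LTR is also annotated there, consistent with a conventional, non-self-inactivating pBABE design.

The construct is intended for stable or transient expression of the epitope-tagged mutant in mammalian cells, where the tags allow detection or affinity purification. The associated study concerns the FBXL10-RNF68-RNF2 ubiquitin ligase at DNA damage sites. The record does not state the functional consequence of Y252D. The sequenced record (5,943 nt) is slightly shorter than the listed total size of 6,024 bp.
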