Features (pLannotate 1.2.2; 13 found; start..end, strand, type, name):
      1..470     +  LTR            LTR: long terminal repeat from Moloney murine leukemia virus
    594..868     +  misc_feature   MESV Ψ (fragment): packaging signal of murine embryonic stem cell virus
    935..1351    +  CDS            gag (truncated): truncated Moloney murine leukemia virus (MMLV) gag gene lacking the start codon
   1383..1403    +  CDS            FLAG (fragment): FLAG® epitope tag, followed by an enterokinase cleavage site
   1455..2228    +  CDS            PCGF1: PCGF1_HUMAN - Also known as NSPC1, RNF68. Experimental evidence at protein level: Swiss-Prot protein existence level 1. Component of the Polycomb group (PcG) multiprotein BCOR complex, a complex required to maintain the transcriptionally repressive state of some genes, such as BCL6 and the cyclin-dependent kinase inhibitor, CDKN1A. Transcriptional repressor that may be targeted to the DNA by BCL6; this transcription repressor activity may be related to PKC signaling pathway. Represses CDKN1A expression by binding to its promoter, and this repression is dependent on the retinoic acid response e
   2271..2600    +  promoter       SV40 promoter: SV40 enhancer and early promoter
   2610..3209    +  CDS            PuroR: puromycin N-acetyltransferase; pac from Streptomyces alboniger; confers resistance to puromycin
   3308..3429    +  LTR            3' LTR (ΔU3) (fragment): self-inactivating 3' long terminal repeat (LTR) from Moloney murine leukemia virus
   3430..3899    +  LTR            LTR: long terminal repeat from Moloney murine leukemia virus
   3965..4017    -  CDS            lacI (fragment): lac repressor; lacI; The lac repressor binds to the lac operator to inhibit transcription in E. coli. This inhibition can be relieved by adding lactose or isopropyl-β-D-thiogalactopyranoside (IPTG).
   4200..4788    -  rep_origin     ori: high-copy-number ColE1/pMB1/pBR322/pUC origin of replication
   4948..5808    -  CDS            AmpR: β-lactamase; bla; confers resistance to ampicillin, carbenicillin, and related antibiotics
   5809..5913    -  promoter       AmpR promoter: bla
>Addgene plasmid #126550 | FLAG-HA-RNF68 [Y252D] | addgene full sequence | sequence record 248735 | Addgene NGS Result
CTGAATATGGGCCAAACAGGATATCTGTGGTAAGCAGTTCCTGCCCCGGCTCAGGGCCAAGAACAGATGG
AACAGCTGAATATGGGCCAAACAGGATATCTGTGGTAAGCAGTTCCTGCCCCGGCTCAGGGCCAAGAACA
GATGGTCCCCAGATGCGGTCCAGCCCTCAGCAGTTTCTAGAGAACCATCAGATGTTTCCAGGGTGCCCCA
AGGACCTGAAATGACCCTGTGCCTTATTTGAACTAACCAATCAGTTCGCTTCTCGCTTCTGTTCGCGCGC
TTCTGCTCCCCGAGCTCAATAAAAGAGCCCACAACCCCTCACTCGGGGCGCCAGTCCTCCGATTGACTGA
GTCGCCCGGGTACCCGTGTATCCAATAAACCCTCTTGCAGTTGCATCCGACTTGTGGTCTCGCTGTTCCT
TGGGAGGGTCTCCTCTGAGTGATTGACTACCCGTCAGCGGGGGTCTTTCATTTGGGGGCTCGTCCGGGAT
CGGGAGACCCCTGCCCAGGGACCACCGACCCACCACCGGGAGGCAAGCTGGCCAGCAACTTATCTGTGTC
TGTCCGATTGTCTAGTGTCTATGACTGATTTTATGCGCCTGCGTCGGTACTAGTTAGCTAACTAGCTCTG
TATCTGGCGGACCCGTGGTGGAACTGACGAGTTCTGAACACCCGGCCGCAACCCTGGGAGACGTCCCAGG
GACTTTGGGGGCCGTTTTTGTGGCCCGACCTGAGGAAGGGAGTCGATGTGGAATCCGACCCCGTCAGGAT
ATGTGGTTCTGGTAGGAGACGAGAACCTAAAACAGTTCCCGCCTCCGTCTGAATTTTTGCTTTCGGTTTG
GAACCGAAGCCGCGCGTCTTGTCTGCTGCAGCGCTGCAGCATCGTTCTGTGTTGTCTCTGTCTGACTGTG
TTTCTGTATTTGTCTGAAAATTAGGGCCAGACTGTTACCACTCCCTTAAGTTTGACCTTAGGTCACTGGA
AAGATGTCGAGCGGATCGCTCACAACCAGTCGGTAGATGTCAAGAAGAGACGTTGGGTTACCTTCTGCTC
TGCAGAATGGCCAACCTTTAACGTCGGATGGCCGCGAGACGGCACCTTTAACCGAGACCTCATCACCCAG
GTTAAGATCAAGGTCTTTTCACCTGGCCCGCATGGACACCCAGACCAGGTCCCCTACATCGTGACCTGGG
AAGCCTTGGCTTTTGACCCCCCTCCCTGGGTCAAGCCCTTTGTACACCCTAAGCCTCCGCCTCCTCTTCC
TCCATCCGCCCCGTCTCTCCCCCTTGAACCTCCTCGTTCGACCCCGCCTCGATCCTCCCTTTATCCAGCC
CTCACTCCTTCTCTAGGCGCCGGCCGGATCCTCCGCTCGATGAACCATGGACTACAAGGACGACGATGAC
AAGCTCGATGGAGGATACCCCTACGACGTGCCCGACTACGCCGAAGGAAGATCTGCGTCTCCTCAGGGGG
GCCAGATTGCGATCGCGATGAGGCTTCGGAACCAGCTCCAGTCAGTGTACAAGATGGACCCGCTACGGAA
CGAGGAGGAGGTTCGAGTGAAGATCAAAGACTTGAATGAACACATTGTTTGCTGCCTATGCGCCGGCTAC
TTCGTGGATGCCACCACCATCACAGAGTGTCTTCATACTTTCTGCAAGAGTTGTATTGTGAAGTACCTCC
AAACTAGCAAGTACTGCCCCATGTGCAACATTAAGATCCACGAGACACAGCCACTGCTCAACCTCAAACT
GGACCGGGTCATGCAGGACATCGTGTATAAGCTGGTGCCTGGCTTGCAAGACAGTGAAGAGAAACGGATT
CGGGAATTCTACCAGTCCCGAGGTTTGGACCGGGTCACCCAGCCCACTGGGGAAGAGCCAGCACTGAGCA
ACCTCGGCCTCCCCTTCAGCAGCTTTGACCACTCTAAAGCCCACTACTATCGCTATGATGAGCAGTTGAA
CCTGTGCCTGGAGCGGCTGAGTTCTGGCAAAGACAAGAATAAAAGCGTCCTGCAGAACAAGTATGTCCGA
TGTTCTGTTAGAGCTGAGGTACGCCATCTCCGGAGGGTCCTGTGTCACCGCTTGATGCTAAACCCTCAGC
ATGTGCAGCTCCTTTTTGACAATGAAGTTCTCCCTGATCACGTGACAATGAAGCAGATATGGCTCTCCCG
CTGGTTCGGCAAGCCATCCCCTTTGCTTTTACAAGACAGTGTGAAAGAGAAGAGGAGGTAGCTCGAGAAT
TCGCCAGCACAGTGGTCGACCCTGTGGAATGTGTGTCAGTTAGGGTGTGGAAAGTCCCCAGGCTCCCCAG
CAGGCAGAAGTATGCAAAGCATGCATCTCAATTAGTCAGCAACCAGGTGTGGAAAGTCCCCAGGCTCCCC
AGCAGGCAGAAGTATGCAAAGCATGCATCTCAATTAGTCAGCAACCATAGTCCCGCCCCTAACTCCGCCC
ATCCCGCCCCTAACTCCGCCCAGTTCCGCCCATTCTCCGCCCCATGGCTGACTAATTTTTTTTATTTATG
CAGAGGCCGAGGCCGCCTCGGCCTCTGAGCTATTCCAGAAGTAGTGAGGAGGCTTTTTTGGAGGCCTAGG
CTTTTGCAAAAAGCTTACCATGACCGAGTACAAGCCCACGGTGCGCCTCGCCACCCGCGACGACGTCCCC
AGGGCCGTACGCACCCTCGCCGCCGCGTTCGCCGACTACCCCGCCACGCGCCACACCGTCGATCCGGACC
GCCACATCGAGCGGGTCACCGAGCTGCAAGAACTCTTCCTCACGCGCGTCGGGCTCGACATCGGCAAGGT
GTGGGTCGCGGACGACGGCGCCGCGGTGGCGGTCTGGACCACGCCGGAGAGCGTCGAAGCGGGGGCGGTG
TTCGCCGAGATCGGCCCGCGCATGGCCGAGTTGAGCGGTTCCCGGCTGGCCGCGCAGCAACAGATGGAAG
GCCTCCTGGCGCCGCACCGGCCCAAGGAGCCCGCGTGGTTCCTGGCCACCGTCGGCGTCTCGCCCGACCA
CCAGGGCAAGGGTCTGGGCAGCGCCGTCGTGCTCCCCGGAGTGGAGGCGGCCGAGCGCGCCGGGGTGCCC
GCCTTCCTGGAGACCTCCGCGCCCCGCAACCTCCCCTTCTACGAGCGGCTCGGCTTCACCGTCACCGCCG
ACGTCGAGGTGCCCGAAGGACCGCGCACCTGGTGCATGACCCGCAAGCCCGGTGCCTGACGCCCGCCCCA
CGACCCGCAGCGCCCGACCGAAAGGAGCGCACGACCCCATGCATCGATAAAATAAAAGATTTTATTTAGT
CTCCAGAAAAAGGGGGGAATGAAAGACCCCACCTGTAGGTTTGGCAAGCTAGCTTAAGTAACGCCATTTT
GCAAGGCATGGAAAAATACATAACTGAGAATAGAGAAGTTCAGATCAAGGTCAGGAACAGATGGAACAGC
TGAATATGGGCCAAACAGGATATCTGTGGTAAGCAGTTCCTGCCCCGGCTCAGGGCCAAGAACAGATGGA
ACAGCTGAATATGGGCCAAACAGGATATCTGTGGTAAGCAGTTCCTGCCCCGGCTCAGGGCCAAGAACAG
ATGGTCCCCAGATGCGGTCCAGCCCTCAGCAGTTTCTAGAGAACCATCAGATGTTTCCAGGGTGCCCCAA
GGACCTGAAATGACCCTGTGCCTTATTTGAACTAACCAATCAGTTCGCTTCTCGCTTCTGTTCGCGCGCT
TCTGCTCCCCGAGCTCAATAAAAGAGCCCACAACCCCTCACTCGGGGCGCCAGTCCTCCGATTGACTGAG
TCGCCCGGGTACCCGTGTATCCAATAAACCCTCTTGCAGTTGCATCCGACTTGTGGTCTCGCTGTTCCTT
GGGAGGGTCTCCTCTGAGTGATTGACTACCCGTCAGCGGGGGTCTTTCACATGCAGCATGTATCAAAATT
AATTTGGTTTTTTTTCTTAAGTATTTACATTAAATGGCCATAGTTGCATTAATGAATCGGCCAACGCGCG
GGGAGAGGCGGTTTGCGTATTGGGCGCTCTTCCGCTTCCTCGCTCACTGACTCGCTGCGCTCGGTCGTTC
GGCTGCGGCGAGCGGTATCAGCTCACTCAAAGGCGGTAATACGGTTATCCACAGAATCAGGGGATAACGC
AGGAAAGAACATGTGAGCAAAAGGCCAGCAAAAGGCCAGGAACCGTAAAAAGGCCGCGTTGCTGGCGTTT
TTCCATAGGCTCCGCCCCCCTGACGAGCATCACAAAAATCGACGCTCAAGTCAGAGGTGGCGAAACCCGA
CAGGACTATAAAGATACCAGGCGTTTCCCCCTGGAAGCTCCCTCGTGCGCTCTCCTGTTCCGACCCTGCC
GCTTACCGGATACCTGTCCGCCTTTCTCCCTTCGGGAAGCGTGGCGCTTTCTCATAGCTCACGCTGTAGG
TATCTCAGTTCGGTGTAGGTCGTTCGCTCCAAGCTGGGCTGTGTGCACGAACCCCCCGTTCAGCCCGACC
GCTGCGCCTTATCCGGTAACTATCGTCTTGAGTCCAACCCGGTAAGACACGACTTATCGCCACTGGCAGC
AGCCACTGGTAACAGGATTAGCAGAGCGAGGTATGTAGGCGGTGCTACAGAGTTCTTGAAGTGGTGGCCT
AACTACGGCTACACTAGAAGAACAGTATTTGGTATCTGCGCTCTGCTGAAGCCAGTTACCTTCGGAAAAA
GAGTTGGTAGCTCTTGATCCGGCAAACAAACCACCGCTGGTAGCGGTGGTTTTTTTGTTTGCAAGCAGCA
GATTACGCGCAGAAAAAAAGGATCTCAAGAAGATCCTTTGATCTTTTCTACGGGGTCTGACGCTCAGTGG
AACGAAAACTCACGTTAAGGGATTTTGGTCATGAGATTATCAAAAAGGATCTTCACCTAGATCCTTTTGC
GGCCGCAAATCAATCTAAAGTATATATGAGTAAACTTGGTCTGACAGTTACCAATGCTTAATCAGTGAGG
CACCTATCTCAGCGATCTGTCTATTTCGTTCATCCATAGTTGCCTGACTCCCCGTCGTGTAGATAACTAC
GATACGGGAGGGCTTACCATCTGGCCCCAGTGCTGCAATGATACCGCGAGACCCACGCTCACCGGCTCCA
GATTTATCAGCAATAAACCAGCCAGCCGGAAGGGCCGAGCGCAGAAGTGGTCCTGCAACTTTATCCGCCT
CCATCCAGTCTATTAATTGTTGCCGGGAAGCTAGAGTAAGTAGTTCGCCAGTTAATAGTTTGCGCAACGT
TGTTGCCATTGCTACAGGCATCGTGGTGTCACGCTCGTCGTTTGGTATGGCTTCATTCAGCTCCGGTTCC
CAACGATCAAGGCGAGTTACATGATCCCCCATGTTGTGCAAAAAAGCGGTTAGCTCCTTCGGTCCTCCGA
TCGTTGTCAGAAGTAAGTTGGCCGCAGTGTTATCACTCATGGTTATGGCAGCACTGCATAATTCTCTTAC
TGTCATGCCATCCGTAAGATGCTTTTCTGTGACTGGTGAGTACTCAACCAAGTCATTCTGAGAATAGTGT
ATGCGGCGACCGAGTTGCTCTTGCCCGGCGTCAATACGGGATAATACCGCGCCACATAGCAGAACTTTAA
AAGTGCTCATCATTGGAAAACGTTCTTCGGGGCGAAAACTCTCAAGGATCTTACCGCTGTTGAGATCCAG
TTCGATGTAACCCACTCGTGCACCCAACTGATCTTCAGCATCTTTTACTTTCACCAGCGTTTCTGGGTGA
GCAAAAACAGGAAGGCAAAATGCCGCAAAAAAGGGAATAAGGGCGACACGGAAATGTTGAATACTCATAC
TCTTCCTTTTTCAATATTATTGAAGCATTTATCAGGGTTATTGTCTCATGAGCGGATACATATTTGAATG
TATTTAGAAAAATAAACAAATAGGGGTTCCGCGCACATTTCCCCGAAAAGTGCCACCTGCAGC
