>Addgene plasmid #126550 | FLAG-HA-RNF68 [Y252D] | depositor partial sequence | sequence record 251577 | FLAG-HA- tagged RNF68 [Y252D] mutant insert
ATGGACTACAAGGACGACGATGACAAGCTCGATGGAGGATACCCNTACGACGTGCCCGACTACGCCGAAG
GAAGATCTGCGTCTCCTCAGGGGGGCCAGATTGCGATCGCGATGAGGCTTCGGAACCAGCTCCAGTCAGT
GTACAAGATGGACCCGCTACGGAACGAGGAGGAGGTTCGAGTGAAGATCAAAGACTTGAATGAACACATT
GTTTGCTGCCTATGCGCCGGCTACTTCGTGGATGCCACCACCATCACAGAGTGTCTTCATACTTTCTGCA
AGAGTTGTATTGTGAAGTACCTCCAAACTAGCAAGTACTGCCCCATGTGCAACATTAAGATCCACGAGAC
ACAGCCACTGCTCAACCTCAAACTGGACCGGGTCATGCAGGACATCGTGTATAAGCTGGTGCCTGGCTTG
CAAGACAGTGAAGAGAAACGGATTCGGGAATTCTACCAGTCCCGAGGTTTGGACCGGGTCACCCAGCCCA
CTGGGGAAGAGCCAGCACTGAGCAACCTCGGCCTCCCCTTCAGCAGCTTTGACCACTCTAAAGCCCACTA
CTATCGCTATGATGAGCAGTTGAACCTGTGCCTGGAGCGGCTGAGTTCTGGCAAAGACAAGAATAAAAGC
GTCCTGCAGAACAAGTATGTCCGATGTTCTGTTAGAGCTGAGGTACGCCATCTCCGGAGGGTCCTGTGTC
ACCGCTTGATGCTAAACCCTCAGCATGTGCAGCTCCTTTTTGACAATGAAGTTCTCCCTGATCACGTGAC
AATGAAGCAGATATGGCTCTCCCGCTGGTTCGGCAAGCCATCCCCTTTGCTTTTACAAGACAGTGTGAAA
GAGAAGAGGAGGTAG
